Addgene plasmid #63307: pFusX2-25
Purpose: Encodes RVD positions 4-6 in TALEN assembly
Depositing lab: Stephen Ekker. Depositing organization: Mayo Foundation for Medical Education and Research. Publication: FusX: A rapid one-step TALE assembly system for genome science. Ma AC, McNulty MS, Tanya PL, Jarryd CM, Martinez-Galvez G, Argue DP, Lee HB, Urban MD, Bullard CE, Blackburn PR, Man TK, Clark KJ, Ekker SC. Hum Gene Ther. 2016 Jun;27(6):451-63. doi: 10.1089/hum.2015.172 PubMed 26854857.
Backbone
  Vector backbone: FusX2
  Backbone size w/o insert (bp): 3006
  Vector type: TALEN
Growth in bacteria
  Bacterial resistance: Spectinomycin, 50 μg/mL
  Growth temperature: 37°C
  Growth strain: DH5alpha
  Copy number: High Copy
Gene/Insert
  Gene/Insert name: HD NN NI (alt name: X2_CGA)
  Species: Synthetic
  Mutation: none
  Cloning method: Restriction Enzyme; 5′ cloning site BsaI (destroyed during cloning); 3′ cloning site BsaI (destroyed during cloning)
  Sequencing primers: 5′ pCR8_F1; 3′ pCR8_R1
Terms and licenses: Academic/Nonprofit Terms; Industry Terms: Not Available to Industry
How to cite: pFusX2-25 was a gift from Stephen Ekker (Addgene plasmid # 63307 ; http://n2t.net/addgene:63307 ; RRID:Addgene_63307)
