[The description below was written by a language model from this plasmid's Addgene catalogue record.]
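Description:
pFusX2-25 is a bacterial library plasmid from the FusX system, a one-step method for assembling TALE repeat arrays for TALEN construction. It is built on the FusX2 backbone (about 3 kb without the insert), is maintained at high copy number in standard E. coli cloning strains, and is selected with spectinomycin. The record does not name the origin of replication or list other backbone features, and no feature table is provided. The sequencing primers carry pCR8-type names, which hints at a related vector lineage, but this is not stated outright.

The insert is a synthetic, pre-assembled trimer of TALE repeats carrying the repeat-variable diresidues HD, NN and NI, with the alternative name X2_CGA. Under the standard TALE recognition code these RVDs specify C, G and A respectively, so this unit reads the triplet CGA. As a member of the "X2" set, it supplies RVD positions 4 to 6 of the final array. The trimer was cloned into the backbone through BsaI sites that were destroyed in the process, consistent with Golden Gate-style cloning using type IIS enzymes, which cut outside their recognition sequences and leave defined overhangs.

In use, this plasmid is chosen when the target DNA sequence has CGA at positions 4 to 6. It is then combined with corresponding trimer plasmids for the other positions and a receiver vector to build a full-length TALE DNA-binding domain in a single reaction. It has no expression function of its own; the record lists no promoter, tag or reporter.
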