>Addgene plasmid #63307 | pFusX2-25 | depositor partial sequence | sequence record 105132 | pFusX2_CGA
AGTCTTAAGCGTCTCCCTGACCCCGGACCAAGTGGTGGCTATCGCCAGCCACGATGGCGGCAAGCAAGCG
CTCGAAACGGTGCAGCGGCTGTTGCCGGTGCTGTGCCAGGACCATGGCCTGACCCCGGACCAAGTGGTGG
CTATCGCCAGCAACAATGGCGGCAAGCAAGCGCTCGAAACGGTGCAGCGGCTGTTGCCGGTGCTGTGCCA
GGACCATGGCCTGACCCCGGACCAAGTGGTGGCTATCGCCAGCAACATTGGCGGCAAGCAAGCGCTCGAA
ACGGTGCAGCGGCTGTTGCCGGTGCTGTGCCAGGACCATGGCGAGACGTC
