>Addgene plasmid #63307 | pFusX2-25 | depositor partial sequence | sequence record 105133 | FusX2
CGTCTCCCTGACCCCGGACCAAGTGGTGGCTATCGAGACCGGCGCCGCTACGGGCGCGTCCCATTCGCCA
TTCAGGCTGCGCAACTGTTGGGAAGGGCGATCGGTGCGGGCTCTTCGCTATTACGCCAGCTGGCGAAAGG
GGGATGTGCTGCAAGGCGATTAAGTTGGGAACGCCAGGGTTTTCCCAGTCACGACGTTGTAAAACGACGG
CCAGTGAGCGCGCGTAATCGACTCACTATAGGGCGAATTGGGTACCGGGCCCCCCCTCGAGGTCCTCCAG
CTTTTGTTCCCTTTAGTGAGGGTTAATTGCGCGCTTGGCGTAATCATGGTCATAGCTGTTTCCTGTGTGA
AATTGTTATCCGCTCACAATTCCACACAACATACGAGCCGGAAGCATAAAGTGTAAAGCCTGGGGTGCCT
AATGAGTGAGCTAACTCACATTAATTGCGTTGCGCTCACTGCCCGCTTTCCACCGGTGGTCTCTGGCGGC
AAGCAAGCGCTCGAAACGGTGCAGCGGCTGTTGCCGGTGCTGTGCCAGGACCATGGCGAGACGTCTAGAC
CAGCCAGGACAGAAATGCCTCGACTTCGCTGCTACCCAAGGTTGCCGGGTGACGCACACCGTGGAAACGG
ATGAAGGCACGAACCCAGTGGACATAAGCCTGTTCGGTTCGTAAGCTGTAATGCAAGTAGCGTATGCGCT
CACGCAACTGGTCCAGAACCTTGACCGAACGCAGCGGTGGTAACGGCGCAGTGGCGGTTTTCATGGCTTG
TTATGACTGTTTTTTTGGGGTACAGTCTATGCCTCGGGCATCCAAGCAGCAAGCGCGTTACGCCGTGGGT
CGATGTTTGATGTTATGGAGCAGCAACGATGTTACGCAGCAGGGCAGTCGCCCTAAAACAAAGTTAAACA
TTATGAGGGAAGCGGTGATCGCCGAAGTATCGACTCAACTATCAGAGGTAGTTGGCGTCATCGAGCGCCA
TCTCGAACCGACGTTGCTGGCCGTACATTTGTACGGCTCCGCAGTGGATGGCGGCCTGAAGCCACACAGT
GATATTGATTTGCTGGTTACGGTGACCGTAAGGCTTGATGAAACAACGCGGCGAGCTTTGATCAACGACC
TTTTGGAAACTTCGGCTTCCCCTGGAGAGAGCGAGATTCTCCGCGCTGTAGAAGTCACCATTGTTGTGCA
CGACGACATCATTCCGTGGCGTTATCCAGCTAAGCGCGAACTGCAATTTGGAGAATGGCAGCGCAATGAC
ATTCTTGCAGGTATCTTCGAGCCAGCCACGATCGACATTGATCTGGCTATCTTGCTGACAAAAGCAAGAG
AACATAGCGTTGCCTTGGTAGGTCCAGCGGCGGAGGAACTCTTTGATCCGGTTCCTGAACAGGATCTATT
TGAGGCGCTAAATGAAACCTTAACGCTATGGAACTCGCCGCCCGACTGGGCTGGCGATGAGCGAAATGTA
GTGCTTACGTTGTCCCGCATTTGGTACAGCGCAGTAACCGGCAAAATCGCGCCGAAGGATGTCGCTGCCG
ACTGGGCAATGGAGCGCCTGCCGGCCCAGTATCAGCCCGTCATACTTGAAGCTAGACAGGCTTATCTTGG
ACAAGAAGAAGATCGCTTGGCCTCGCGCGCAGATCAGTTGGAAGAATTTGTCCACTACGTGAAAGGCGAG
ATCACCAAGGTAGTCGGCAAATAACCCTCGAGCCACCCATGACCAAAATCCCTTAACGTGAGTTACGCGT
CGTTCCACTGAGCGTCAGACCCCGTAGAAAAGATCAAAGGATCTTCTTGAGATCCTTTTTTTCTGCGCGT
AATCTGCTGCTTGCAAACAAAAAAACCACCGCTACCAGCGGTGGTTTGTTTGCCGGATCAAGAGCTACCA
ACTCTTTTTCCGAAGGTAACTGGCTTCAGCAGAGCGCAGATACCAAATACTGTCCTTCTAGTGTAGCCGT
AGTTAGGCCACCACTTCAAGAACTCTGTAGCACCGCCTACATACCTCGCTCTGCTAATCCTGTTACCAGT
GGCTGCTGCCAGTGGCGATAAGTCGTGTCTTACCGGGTTGGACTCAAGACGATAGTTACCGGATAAGGCG
CAGCGGTCGGGCTGAACGGGGGGTTCGTGCACACAGCCCAGCTTGGAGCGAACGACCTACACCGAACTGA
GATACCTACAGCGTGAGCATTGAGAAAGCGCCACGCTTCCCGAAGGGAGAAAGGCGGACAGGTATCCGGT
AAGCGGCAGGGTCGGAACAGGAGAGCGCACGAGGGAGCTTCCAGGGGGAAACGCCTGGTATCTTTATAGT
CCTGTCGGGTTTCGCCACCTCTGACTTGAGCGTCGATTTTTGTGATGCTCGTCAGGGGGGCGGAGCCTAT
GGAAAAACGCCAGCAACGCGGCCTTTTTACGGTTCCTGGCCTTTTGCTGGCCTTTTGCTCACATGTTCTT
TCCTGCGTTATCCCCTGATTCTGTGGATAACCGTATTACCGCCTTTGAGTGAGCTGATACCGCTCGCCGC
AGCCGAACGACCGAGCGCAGCGAGTCAGTGAGCGAGGAAGCGGAAGAGCGCCCAATACGCAAACCGCCTC
TCCCCGCGCGTTGGCCGATTCATTAATGCAGCTGGCACGACAGGTTTCCCGACTGGAAAGCGGGCAGTGA
GCGCAACGCAATTAATACGCGTACCGCTAGCCAGGAAGAGTTTGTAGAAACGCAAAAAGGCCATCCGTCA
GGATGGCCTTCTGCTTAGTTTGATGCCTGGCAGTTTATGGCGGGCGTCCTGCCCGCCACCCTCCGGGCCG
TTGCTTCACAACGTTCAAATCCGCTCCCGGCGGATTTGTCCTACTCAGGAGAGCGTTCACCGACAAACAA
CAGATAAAACGAAAGGCCCAGTCTTCCGACTGAGCCTTTCGTTTTATTTGATGCCTGGCAGTTCCCTACT
CTCGCGTTAACGCTAGCATGGATGTTTTCCCAGTCACGACGTTGTAAAACGACGGCCAGTCTTAAG
