>Addgene plasmid #63307 | pFusX2-25 | addgene partial sequence | sequence record 111100 | pCR8_R1 5'-cgaaccgaacaggcttatgt-3'
CGTCACCCGGCAACCTTGGGTAGCAGCGAAGTCGAGGCATTTCTGTCCTGGCTGGTCTAGACGTCTCGCC
ATGGTCCTGGCACAGCACCGGCAACAGCCGCTGCACCGTTTCGAGCGCTTGCTTGCCGCCAATGTTGCTG
GCGATAGCCACCACTTGGTCCGGGGTCAGGCCATGGTCCTGGCACAGCACCGGCAACAGCCGCTGCACCG
TTTCGAGCGCTTGCTTGCCGCCATTGTTGCTGGCGATAGCCACCACTTGGTCCGGGGTCAGGCCATGGTC
CTGGCACAGCACCGGCAACAGCCGCTGCACCGTTTCGAGCGCTTGCTTGCCGCCATCGTGGCTGGCGATA
GCCACCACTTGGTCCGGGGTCAGGGAGACGCTTAAGACTGGCCGTCGTTTTACAACGTCGTGACTGGGAA
AACATCCATGCTAGCGTTAACGCGAGAGTAGGGAACTGCCAGGCATCAAATAAAACGAAAGGCTCAGTCG
GAAGACTGGGCCTTTCGTTTTATCTGTTGTTTGTCGGTGAACGCTCTCCTGAGTAGGACAAATCCGCCGG
GAGCGGATTTGAACGTTGTGAAGCAACGGCCCGGAAGGGGTGGCG
